Addgene plasmid #148376: pAc5.1B-lambdaN-HA-DmThor_50-83-YMVLtoAADD_AB
Purpose: Insect Expression of DmThor_50-83-YMVLtoAADD
Depositing lab: Elisa Izaurralde. Depositing organization: Max Planck Institute for Developmental Biology. Publication: Molecular architecture of 4E-BP translational inhibitors bound to eIF4E. Peter D, Igreja C, Weber R, Wohlbold L, Weiler C, Ebertsch L, Weichenrieder O, Izaurralde E. Mol Cell. 2015 Mar 19;57(6):1074-87. doi: 10.1016/j.molcel.2015.01.017. Epub 2015 Feb 19. PubMed 25702871.
Backbone
  Vector backbone: Unknown
  Vector type: Insect Expression
Growth in bacteria
  Bacterial resistance: Ampicillin, 100 μg/mL
  Growth temperature: 37°C
  Growth strain: DH5alpha
  Copy number: Low Copy
Gene/Insert
  Gene/Insert name: DmThor_50-83-YMVLtoAADD
  Species: D. melanogaster (fly)
  Mutation: two silent mutations compared to the sequence given by NCBI: NM_057947.4.
  Entrez Gene: Thor (a.k.a. Dmel_CG8846, 153432_at, 43-BP, 4E-BP, 4E-BP1, 4EBP, 4e-BP, 4e-bp, 4eBP, 4ebp, BcDNA.HL08053, BcDNA:HL08053, CG8846, CT8705, Dm 4E-BP, Dmel\CG8846, Phas1, Thor/EIF4EBP, anon-WO0172774.158, d4E-BP, d4E-BP1, d4EBP, d4e-bp, d4eBP, dthor, eIF4E-BP, l(2)06270, l(2)k07736, l(2)k13517, pp20, thor)
  Cloning method: Unknown
Terms and licenses: Academic/Nonprofit Terms; Industry Terms: Not Available to Industry
Depositor comments: Plasmids from this collection were made available to the research community and donated after the lab closed. Please note that the sequence provided by the depositing laboratory may be theoretical/predicted or based on Sanger sequencing results. There may be discrepancies between sequencing results obtained by Addgene and the depositor sequence. If an Addgene verified sequence is not available, please contact before placing your order to request that our lab fully sequence the plasmid.
How to cite: pAc5.1B-lambdaN-HA-DmThor_50-83-YMVLtoAADD_AB was a gift from Elisa Izaurralde (Addgene plasmid # 148376 ; http://n2t.net/addgene:148376 ; RRID:Addgene_148376)
