[The description below was written by a language model from this plasmid's Addgene catalogue record and pLannotate feature annotations shown in this document.]
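Description:
pAc5.1B-lambdaN-HA-DmThor_50-83-YMVLtoAADD_AB is a 5,580 nt plasmid for protein expression in insect cells. The catalogue lists the backbone as unknown, although the name and the annotated parts point to a pAc5.1-type vector. It is propagated in E. coli through a ColE1/pUC-family origin and selected with ampicillin via the bla gene and its own promoter. The repository records it as low copy, whereas the annotation tool labels the origin as a high-copy type. A partial tetracycline-resistance fragment and a small piece of SV40 large T antigen are also annotated. These appear to be backbone remnants rather than functional elements.

Expression is driven by the Drosophila melanogaster actin 5C promoter, a strong constitutive promoter in fly cell lines, with an SV40 polyadenylation signal annotated downstream on the opposite strand. The open reading frame begins with a short fragment of the bacteriophage lambda N protein, followed by an HA epitope annotated as a fragment of a 3xHA tag. Next comes a short segment of Thor, the Drosophila 4E-BP, corresponding to residues 50–83 according to the name. A vector-derived V5 tag lies just downstream, but the record does not show whether it is in frame with the insert. The lambda N peptide is commonly used to tether a fusion protein to reporter mRNAs carrying BoxB hairpins, while HA allows detection or immunoprecipitation.

Thor represses translation initiation by binding eIF4E and competing with eIF4G. The name indicates a YMVL-to-AADD substitution, whose functional effect the record does not state, and two silent changes relative to the reference transcript are noted. The associated study addresses the architecture of 4E-BPs bound to eIF4E, which suggests use as a mutant fragment in interaction assays.
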