Features (pLannotate 1.2.2; 11 found; start..end, strand, type, name):
     56..2568    +  promoter       Ac5 promoter: Drosophila melanogaster actin 5C promoter
   2588..2653    +  CDS            N (fragment): REGN_LAMBD - Experimental evidence at protein level: Swiss-Prot protein existence level 1. Plays a role as a transcriptional antitermination factor that allows the virus to initiate its lytic phase. Activates expression of the delayed viral early genes by modifying host RNA polymerase (RNAP) into a form that is resistant to termination signals. This antitermination function requires the host NusA protein which serves to stabilize the interaction between antitermination protein N and host RNA polymerase. From Escherichia phage lambda (Bacteriophage lambda).
   2678..2704    +  CDS            3xHA (fragment): three tandem HA epitope tags
   2735..2833    +  CDS            Thor (fragment): 4EBP_DROME - Experimental evidence at protein level: Swiss-Prot protein existence level 1. Repressor of translation initiation that regulates eIF4E1 activity by preventing its assembly into the eIF4F complex (PubMed:11389445, PubMed:19804760, PubMed:25702871). Hypophosphorylated form competes with eIF4G1 and strongly binds to eIF4E1, leading to repress translation (PubMed:25702871). In contrast, hyperphosphorylated form dissociates from eIF4E1, allowing interaction between eIF4G1 and eIF4E1, leading to initiation of translation (PubMed:25702871). Acts as a regulator of various biological proce
   2865..2906    +  CDS            V5 tag: epitope tag from simian virus 5
   3006..3140    -  polyA_signal   SV40 poly(A) signal: SV40 polyadenylation signal
   3163..3247    -  CDS            large T antigen (fragment): large T antigen from SV40 (simian virus 40)
   3248..3718    +  CDS            TcR (fragment): tetracycline efflux protein; tet; confers resistance to tetracycline
   3762..4350    -  rep_origin     ori: high-copy-number ColE1/pMB1/pBR322/pUC origin of replication
   4521..5381    -  CDS            AmpR: β-lactamase; bla; confers resistance to ampicillin, carbenicillin, and related antibiotics
   5382..5486    -  promoter       AmpR promoter: bla
>Addgene plasmid #148376 | pAc5.1B-lambdaN-HA-DmThor_50-83-YMVLtoAADD_AB | depositor full sequence | sequence record 290824 | Full Sequence
CTTCAAGGAATTAATTCTATATTCTAAAAACACAAATGATACTTCTAAAAAAAATCATGAATGGCATCAA
CTCTGAATCAAATCTTTGCAGATGCACCTACTTCTCATTTCCACTGTCACATCATTTTTCCAGATCTCGC
TGCCTGTTATGTGGCCCACAAACCAAGACACGTTTTATGGCCATTAAAGCTGGCTGATCGTCGCCAAACA
CCAAATACATATCAATATGTACATTCGAGAAAGAAGCGATCAAAGAAGCGTCTTCGGGCGAGTAGGAGAA
TGCGGAGGAGAAGGAGAACGAGCTGATCTAGTATCTCTCCACAATCCAATGCCAACTGACCAACTGGCCA
TATTCGGAGCAATTTGAAGCCAATTTCCATCGCCTGGCGATCGCTCCATTCTTGGCTATATGTTTTTCAC
CGTTCCCGGGGCCATTTTCAAAGACTCGTCGGTAAGATAAGATTGTGTCACTCGCTGTCTCTCTTCATTT
GTCGAAGAATGCTGAGGAATTTCGCGATGACGTCGGCGAGTATTTTGAAGAATGAGAATAATTTGTATTT
ATACGAAAATCAGTTAGTGGAATTTTCTACAAAAACATGTTATCTATAGATAATTTTGTTGCAAAATATG
TTGACTATGACAAAGATTGTATGTATATACCTTTAATGTATTCTCATTTTCTTATGTATTTATAATGGCA
ATGATGATACTGATGATATTTTAAGATGATGCCAGACCACAGGCTGATTTCTGCGTCTTTTGCCGAACGC
AGTGCATGTGCGGTTGTTGTTTTTTGGAATAGTTTCAATTTTCGGACTGTCCGCTTTGATTTCAGTTTCT
TGGCTTATTCAAAAAGCAAAGTAAAGCCAAAAAAGCGAGATGGCAATACCAAATGCGGCAAAACGGTAGT
GGAAGGAAAGGGGTGCGGGGCAGCGGAAGGAAGGGTGGGGCGGGGCGTGGCGGGGTCTGTGGCTGGGCGC
GACGTCACCGACGTTGGAGCCACTCCTTTGACCATGTGTGCGTGTGTGTATTATTCGTGTCTCGCCACTC
GCCGGTTGTTTTTTTCTTTTTATCTCGCTCTCTCTAGCGCCATCTCGTACGCATGCTCAACGCACCGCAT
GTTGCCGTGTCCTTTATGCGTCATTTTGGCTCGAAATAGGCAATTATTTAAACAAAGATTAGTCAACGAA
AACGCTAAAATAAATAAGTCTACAATATGGTTACTTATTGCCATGTGTGTGCAGCCAACGATAGCAACAA
AAGCAACAACACAGTGGCTTTCCCTCTTTCACTTTTTGTTTGCAAGCGCGTGCGAGCAAGACGGCACGAC
CGGCAAACGCAATTACGCTGACAAAGAGCAGACGAAGTTTTGGCCGAAAAACATCAAGGCGCCTGATACG
AATGCATTTGCAATAACAATTGCGATATTTAATATTGTTTATGAAGCTGTTTGACTTCAAAACACACAAA
AAAAAAAATAAAACAAATTATTTGAAAGAGAATTAGGAATCGGACAGCTTATCGTTACGGGCTAACAGCA
CACCGAGACGAAATAGCTTACCTGACGTCACAGCCTCTGGAAGAACTGCCGCCAAGCAGAGAGAGAGAGA
AAAAGAGGGAGAGCAGCTTAGACCGCATGTGCTTGTGTGTGAGGCGTCTCTCTCTTCGTCTCCTGTTTGC
GCAAACGCATAGACTGCACTGAGAAAATCGATTACCTATTTTTTATGAATGAATATTTGCACTATTACTA
TTCAAAACTATTAAGATAGCAATCACATTCAATAGCCAAATACTATACCACCTGAGCGATGCAACGAAAT
GATCAATTTGAGCAAAAATGCTGCATATTTAGGACGGCATCATTATAGAAATGCTTCTTGCTGTGTACTT
TTCTCTCGTCTGGCAGCTGTTTCGCCGTTATTGTTAAAACCGGCTTAAGTTAGGTGTGTTTTCTACGACT
AGTGATGCCCCTACTAGAAGATGTGTGTTGCACAAATGTCCCTGAATAACCAATTTGAAGTGCAGATAGC
AGTAAACGTAAGCTAATATGAATATTATTTAACTGTAATGTTTTAATATCGCTGGACATTACTAATAAAC
CCACTATAAACACATGTACATATGTATGTTTTGGCATACAATGAGTAGTTGGGGAAAAAATGTGTAAAAG
CACCGTGACCATCACAGCATAAAGATAACCAGCTGAAGTATCGAATATGAGTAACCCCCAAATTGAATCA
CATGCCGCAACTGATAGGACCCATGGAAGTACACTCTTCATGGCGATATACAAGACACACACAAGCACGA
ACACCCAGTTGCGGAGGAAATTCTCCGTAAATGAAAACCCAATCGGCGAACAATTCATACCCATATATGG
TAAAAGTTTTGAACGCGACTTGAGAGCGGAGAGCATTGCGGCTGATAAGGTTTTAGCGCTAAGCGGGCTT
TATAAAACGGGCTGCGGGACCAGTTTTCATATCACTACCGTTTGAGTTCTTGTGCTGTGTGGATACTCCT
CCCGACACAAAGCCGCTCCATCAGCCAGCAGTCGTCTAATCCAGAGACCCCGGATCGGGGTACCAACATG
GACGCACAAACACGACGACGTGAGCGTCGCGCTGAGAAACAAGCTCAATGGAAAGCTGCAAACGGTGGAT
CTCCTCCACATATGGCTTACCCATACGATGTTCCAGATTACGCTCCTCCAAGCTTGAATTCTGCAGATAT
CACCAAACTTATCGCCGAGCGGGCTTTCGCGAAGAATCTCCGTGGCTCCCCATTGAGCCAAACTCCGCCG
TCCAACGACCCCAGTTGCGACCTGAGGGGAACTTAACTCGAGTCTAGAGGGCCCGCGGTTCGAAGGTAAG
CCTATCCCTAACCCTCTCCTCGGTCTCGATTCTACGCGTACCGGTCATCATCACCATCACCATTGAGTTT
AAACCCGCTGATCAGCCTCGACTGTGCCTTCTAAGGCCTGAGCTCGCTGATCAGCCTCGATCGAGGATCC
AGACATGATAAGATACATTGATGAGTTTGGACAAACCACAACTAGAATGCAGTGAAAAAAATGCTTTATT
TGTGAAATTTGTGATGCTATTGCTTTATTTGTAACCATTATAAGCTGCAATAAACAAGTTAACAACAACA
ATTGCATTCATTTTATGTTTCAGGTTCAGGGGGAGGTGTGGGAGGTTTTTTAAAGCAAGTAAAACCTCTA
CAAATGTGGTATGGCTGATTATGATCAGTCGACCGATGCCCTTGAGAGCCTTCAACCCAGTCAGCTCCTT
CCGGTGGGCGCGGGGCATGACTATCGTCGCCGCACTTATGACTGTCTTCTTTATCATGCAACTCGTAGGA
CAGGTGCCGGCAGCGCTCTGGGTCATTTTCGGCGAGGACCGCTTTCGCTGGAGCGCGACGATGATCGGCC
TGTCGCTTGCGGTATTCGGAATCTTGCACGCCCTCGCTCAAGCCTTCGTCACTGGTCCCGCCACCAAACG
TTTCGGCGAGAAGCAGGCCATTATCGCCGGCATGGCGGCCGACGCGCTGGGCTACGTCTTGCTGGCGTTC
GCGACGCGAGGCTGGATGGCCTTCCCCATTATGATTCTTCTCGCTTCCGGCGGCATCGGGATGCCCGCGT
TGCAGGCCATGCTGTCCAGGCAGGTAGATGACGACCATCAGGGACAGCTTCAAGGATCGCTCGCGGCTCT
TACCAGCCAGCAAAAGGCCAGGAACCGTAAAAAGGCCGCGTTGCTGGCGTTTTTCCATAGGCTCCGCCCC
CCTGACGAGCATCACAAAAATCGACGCTCAAGTCAGAGGTGGCGAAACCCGACAGGACTATAAAGATACC
AGGCGTTTCCCCCTGGAAGCTCCCTCGTGCGCTCTCCTGTTCCGACCCTGCCGCTTACCGGATACCTGTC
CGCCTTTCTCCCTTCGGGAAGCGTGGCGCTTTCTCAATGCTCACGCTGTAGGTATCTCAGTTCGGTGTAG
GTCGTTCGCTCCAAGCTGGGCTGTGTGCACGAACCCCCCGTTCAGCCCGACCGCTGCGCCTTATCCGGTA
ACTATCGTCTTGAGTCCAACCCGGTAAGACACGACTTATCGCCACTGGCAGCAGCCACTGGTAACAGGAT
TAGCAGAGCGAGGTATGTAGGCGGTGCTACAGAGTTCTTGAAGTGGTGGCCTAACTACGGCTACACTAGA
AGGACAGTATTTGGTATCTGCGCTCTGCTGAAGCCAGTTACCTTCGGAAAAAGAGTTGGTAGCTCTTGAT
CCGGCAAACAAACCACCGCTGGTAGCGGTGGTTTTTTTGTTTGCAAGCAGCAGATTACGCGCAGAAAAAA
AGGATCTCAAGAAGATCCTTTGATCTTTTCTACGGGGTCTGACGCTCAGTGGAACGAAAACTCACGTTAA
GGGATTTTGGTCATGAGATTATCAAAAAGGATCTTCACCTAGATCCTTTTAAATTAAAAATGAAGTTTTA
AATCAATCTAAAGTATATATGAGTAAACTTGGTCTGACAGTTACCAATGCTTAATCAGTGAGGCACCTAT
CTCAGCGATCTGTCTATTTCGTTCATCCATAGTTGCCTGACTCCCCGTCGTGTAGATAACTACGATACGG
GAGGGCTTACCATCTGGCCCCAGTGCTGCAATGATACCGCGAGACCCACGCTCACCGGCTCCAGATTTAT
CAGCAATAAACCAGCCAGCCGGAAGGGCCGAGCGCAGAAGTGGTCCTGCAACTTTATCCGCCTCCATCCA
GTCTATTAATTGTTGCCGGGAAGCTAGAGTAAGTAGTTCGCCAGTTAATAGTTTGCGCAACGTTGTTGCC
ATTGCTGCAGGCATCGTGGTGTCACGCTCGTCGTTTGGTATGGCTTCATTCAGCTCCGGTTCCCAACGAT
CAAGGCGAGTTACATGATCCCCCATGTTGTGCAAAAAAGCGGTTAGCTCCTTCGGTCCTCCGATCGTTGT
CAGAAGTAAGTTGGCCGCAGTGTTATCACTCATGGTTATGGCAGCACTGCATAATTCTCTTACTGTCATG
CCATCCGTAAGATGCTTTTCTGTGACTGGTGAGTACTCAACCAAGTCATTCTGAGAATAGTGTATGCGGC
GACCGAGTTGCTCTTGCCCGGCGTCAACACGGGATAATACCGCGCCACATAGCAGAACTTTAAAAGTGCT
CATCATTGGAAAACGTTCTTCGGGGCGAAAACTCTCAAGGATCTTACCGCTGTTGAGATCCAGTTCGATG
TAACCCACTCGTGCACCCAACTGATCTTCAGCATCTTTTACTTTCACCAGCGTTTCTGGGTGAGCAAAAA
CAGGAAGGCAAAATGCCGCAAAAAAGGGAATAAGGGCGACACGGAAATGTTGAATACTCATACTCTTCCT
TTTTCAATATTATTGAAGCATTTATCAGGGTTATTGTCTCATGAGCGGATACATATTTGAATGTATTTAG
AAAAATAAACAAATAGGGGTTCCGCGCACATTTCCCCGAAAAGTGCCACCTGACGTCTAAGAAACCATTA
TTATCATGACATTAACCTATAAAAATAGGCGTATCACGAGGCCCTTTCGT
